>Addgene plasmid #162822 | pAS1_4x7SKPylT_EF1_Ub-*CoV2_ORF3b(CoV1h) | addgene full sequence | sequence record 318660 | Addgene NGS Result
TATTGTCTCATGAGCGGATACATATTTGAATGTATTTAGAAAAATAAACAAATAGGGGTTCCGCGCACAT
TTCCCCGAAAAGTGCCACCTAAATTGTAAGCGTTAATATTTTGTTAAAATTCGCGTTAAATTTTTGTTAA
ATCAGCTCATTTTTTAACCAATAGGCCGAAATCGGCAAAATCCCTTATAAATCAAAAGAATAGACCGAGA
TAGGGT
[37 nt withheld, positions 217-253]
AAAGAACGTGGACTCCAACGTCAAAGG
[49 nt withheld, positions 281-329]
T
[91 nt withheld, positions 331-421]
G
[124 nt withheld, positions 423-546]
CCCATTCGCCATTCAGGCTGCGCAACTGTTGGGAAGGGCGATCGGTGCGGGCCTCTTCGCTATTACGCCA
GCTGGCGAAAGGGGGATGTGCTGCAAGGCGATTAAGTTGGGTAACGCCAGGGTTTTCCCAGTCACGACGT
TGTAAAACGACGGCCAGTGAGCGCGCCTCGTTCATTCACGTTTTTGAACCCGTGGAGGACGGGCAGACTC
GCGGTGCAAATGTGTTTTACAGCGTGATGGAGCAGATGAAGATGCTCGACACGCTGCAGAACACGCAGCT
AGATTAACCCTAGAAAGATAATCATATTGTGACGTACGTTAAAGATAATCATGTGTAAAATTGACGCATG
TGTTTTATCGGTCTGTATATCGAGGTTTATTTATTAATTTGAATAGATATTAAGTTTTATTATATTTACA
CTTACATACTAATAATAAATTCAACAAACAATTTATTTATGTTTATTTATTTATTAAAAAAAACAAAAAC
TCAAAATTTCTTCTATAAAGTAACAAAACTTTTATGAGGGACAGCCCCCCCCCAAAGCCCCCAGGGATGT
AATTACGTCCCTCCCCCGCTAGGGGGCAGCAGCGAGCCGCCCGGGGCTCCGCTCCGGTCCGGCGCTCCCC
CCGCATCCCCGAGCCGGCAGCGTGCGGGGACAGCCCGGGCACGGGGAAGGTGGCACGGGATCGCTTTCCT
CTGAACGCTTCTCGCTGCTCTTTGAGCCTGCAGACACCTGGGGGGATACGGGGAAAAGGCCTCCACGGCC
AACTAGTGAAAAACCGCACTTGTCCGGAAACCCCGGGAATCTAACCCGGCTGAACGGATTTAGAGTCCGT
TCGATCTACATGATCAGGTTTCCGAGGTACCCAGGCGGCGCACAAGCTATATAAACCTGAAGGAAATCTC
AACTTTACACTTAGGTCAAGTTACTTATCGTACTAGAGCTTCAGCAGGAAATTTAACTAAAATCTAATTT
AACCAGCATAGCAAATATCATTTATTCCCAAAATGCTAAAGTTTGAGATAAACGGACTTGATTTCCGGCT
GTTTTGACACTATCCAGAATGCCTTGCAGATGGGTGGGGCATGCTAAATACTGCAGGAAAAACCGCACTT
GTCCGGAAACCCCGGGAATCTAACCCGGCTGAACGGATTTAGAGTCCGTTCGATCTACATGATCAGGTTT
CCGAGGTACCCAGGCGGCGCACAAGCTATATAAACCTGAAGGAAATCTCAACTTTACACTTAGGTCAAGT
TACTTATCGTACTAGAGCTTCAGCAGGAAATTTAACTAAAATCTAATTTAACCAGCATAGCAAATATCAT
TTATTCCCAAAATGCTAAAGTTTGAGATAAACGGACTTGATTTCCGGCTGTTTTGACACTATCCAGAATG
CCTTGCAGATGGGTGGGGCATGCTAAATACTGCAGGAAAAACCGCACTTGTCCGGAAACCCCGGGAATCT
AACCCGGCTGAACGGATTTAGAGTCCGTTCGATCTACATGATCAGGTTTCCGAGGTACCCAGGCGGCGCA
CAAGCTATATAAACCTGAAGGAAATCTCAACTTTACACTTAGGTCAAGTTACTTATCGTACTAGAGCTTC
AGCAGGAAATTTAACTAAAATCTAATTTAACCAGCATAGCAAATATCATTTATTCCCAAAATGCTAAAGT
TTGAGATAAACGGACTTGATTTCCGGCTGTTTTGACACTATCCAGAATGCCTTGCAGATGGGTGGGGCAT
GCTAAATACTGCAGGAAAAACCGCACTTGTCCGGAAACCCCGGGAATCTAACCCGGCTGAACGGATTTAG
AGTCCGTTCGATCTACATGATCAGGTTTCCGAGGTACCCAGGCGGCGCACAAGCTATATAAACCTGAAGG
AAATCTCAACTTTACACTTAGGTCAAGTTACTTATCGTACTAGAGCTTCAGCAGGAAATTTAACTAAAAT
CTAATTTAACCAGCATAGCAAATATCATTTATTCCCAAAATGCTAAAGTTTGAGATAAACGGACTTGATT
TCCGGCTGTTTTGACACTATCCAGAATGCCTTGCAGATGGGTGGGGCATGCTAAATACTGCAGAACTAGT
GCTCTAGAAAGGATCTGCGATCGCTCCGGTGCCCGTCAGTGGGCAGAGCGCACATCGCCCACAGTCCCCG
AGAAGTTGGGGGGAGGGGTCGGCAATTGAACGGGTGCCTAGAGAAGGTGGCGCGGGGTAAACTGGGAAAG
TGATGTCGTGTACTGGCTCCGCCTTTTTCCCGAGGGTGGGGGAGAACCGTATATAAGTGCAGTAGTCGCC
GTGAACGTTCTTTTTCGCAACGGGTTTGCCGCCAGAACACAGCTGAAGCTTCGAGGGGCTCGCATCTCTC
CTTCACGCGCCCGCCGCCCTACCTGAGGCCGCCATCCACGCCGGTTGAGTCGCGTTCTGCCGCCTCCCGC
CTGTGGTGCCTCCTGAACTGCGTCCGCCGTCTAGGTAAGTTTAAAGCTCAGGTCGAGACCGGGCCTTTGT
CCGGCGCTCCCTTGGAGCCTACCTAGACTCAGCCGGCTCTCCACGCTTTGCCTGACCCTGCTTGCTCAAC
TCTACGTCTTTGTTTCGTTTTCTGTTCTGCGCCGTTACAGATCCAAGCTGTGACCGGCGCCTACTCTAGA
GCTAGCGAATTATGCAGATCTTCGTGAAGACTCTGACTGGTAAGACCATCACCCTCGAGGTTGAGCCCAG
TGACACCATCGAGAATGTCAAGGCAAAGATCCAAGATAAGGAAGGCATCCCTCCTGACCAGCAGAGGCTG
ATCTTTGCTGGAAAACAGCTGGAAGATGGGCGCACCCTGTCTGACTACAACATCCAGAAAGAGTCCACCC
TGCACCTGGTGCTCCGCTTAAGAGGGGGTTAGCCAACTATTTTCTTTGCTGGCATACTAATTGTTACGAC
TATTGTATACCTTACAATAGTGTACCCATACGATGTTCCAGATTACGCTTAACCGGCGACAATCAACCTC
TGGATTACAAAATTTGTGAAAGATTGACTGGTATTCTTAACTATGTTGCTCCTTTTACGCTATGTGGATA
CGCTGCTTTAATGCCTTTGTATCATGCGTTAACTAAACTTGTTTATTGCAGCTTATAATGGTTACAAATA
AAGCAATAGCATCACAAATTTCACAAATAAAGCATTTTTTTCACTGCATTCTAGTTGTGGTTTGTCCAAA
CTCATCAATGTATCTTATCATGTCTGGAATTGACTCAAATGATGTCAATTAGTCTATCAGAAGCTCATCT
GGTCTCCCTTCCGGGGGACAAGACATCCCTGTTTAATATTTAAACAGCAGTGTTCCCAAACTGGGTTCTT
ATATCCCTTGCTCTGGTCAACCAGGTTGCAGGGTTTCCTGTCCTCACAGGAACGAAGTCCCTAAAGAAAC
AGTGGCAGCCAGGTTTAGCCCCGGAATTGACTGGATTCCTTTTTTAGGGCCCATTGGTATGGCTTTTTCC
CCGTATCCCCCCAGGTGTCTGCAGGCTCAAAGAGCAGCGAGAAGCGTTCAGAGGAAAGCGATCCCGTGCC
ACCTTCCCCGTGCCCGGGCTGTCCCCGCACGCTGCCGGCTCGGGGATGCGGGGGGAGCGCCGGACCGGAG
CGGAGCCCCGGGCGGCTCGCTGCTGCCCCCTAGCGGGGGAGGGACGTAATTACATCCCTGGGGGCTTTGG
GGGGGGGCTGTCCCTGATATCTATAACAAGAAAATATATATATAATAAGTTATCACGTAAGTAGAACATG
AAATAACAATATAATTATCGTATGAGTTAAATCTTAAAAGTCACGTAAAAGATAATCATGCGTCATTTTG
ACTCACGCGGTCGTTATAGTTCAAAATCAGTGACACTTACCGCATTGACAAGCACGCCTCACGGGAGCTC
CAAGCGGCGACTGAGATGTCCTAAATGCACAGCGACGGATTCGCGCTATTTAGAAAGAGAGAGCAATATT
TCAAGAATGCATGCGTCAATTTTACGCAGACTATCTTTCTAGGGTTAATCTAGCTGCATCAGGATCATAT
CGTCGGGTCTTTTTTCCGGCTCAGTCATCGCCCAAGCTGGCGCTATCTGGGCATCGGGGAGGAAGAAGCC
CGTGCCTTTTCCCGCGAGGTTGAAGCGGCATGGAAAGAGTTTGCCGAGGATGACTGCTGCTGCATTGACG
TTGAGCGAAAACGCACGTTTACCATGATGATTCGGGAAGGTGTGGCCATGCACGCCTTTAACGGTGAACT
GTTCGTTCAGGCCACCTGGGATACCAGTTCGTCGCGGCTTTTCCGGACACAGTTCCGGATGGTCAGCCCG
AAGCGCATCAGCAACCCGAACAATACCGGCGACAGCCGGAACTGCCGTGCCGGTGTGCAGATTAATGACA
GCGGTGCGGCGCTGGGATATTACGTCAGCGAGGACGGGTATCCTGGCTGGATGCCGCAGAAATGGACATG
GATACCCCGTGAGTTACCCGGCGGGCGCGCTTGGCGTAATCATGGTCATAGCTGTTTCCTGTGTGAAATT
GTTATCCGCTCACAATTCCACACAACATACGAGCCGGAAGCATAAAGTGTAAAGCCTGGGGTGCCTAATG
AGTGAGCTAACTCACATTAATTGCGTTGCGCTCACTGCCCGCTTTCCAGTCGGGAAACCTGTCGTGCCAG
CTGCATTAATGAATCGGCCAACGCGCGGGGAGAGGCGGTTTGCGTATTGGGCGCTCTTCCGCTTCCTCGC
TCACTGACTCGCTGCGCTCGGTCGTTCGGCTGCGGCGAGCGGTATCAGCTCACTCAAAGGCGGTAATACG
GTTATCCACAGAATCAGGGGATAACGCAGGAAAGAACATGTGAGCAAAAGGCCAGCAAAAGGCCAGGAAC
CGTAAAAAGGCCGCGTTGCTGGCGTTTTTCCATAGGCTCCGCCCCCCTGACGAGCATCACAAAAATCGAC
GCTCAAGTCAGAGGTGGCGAAACCCGACAGGACTATAAAGATACCAGGCGTTTCCCCCTGGAAGCTCCCT
CGTGCGCTCTCCTGTTCCGACCCTGCCGCTTACCGGATACCTGTCCGCCTTTCTCCCTTCGGGAAGCGTG
GCGCTTTCTCATAGCTCACGCTGTAGGTATCTCAGTTCGGTGTAGGTCGTTCGCTCCAAGCTGGGCTGTG
TGCACGAACCCCCCGTTCAGCCCGACCGCTGCGCCTTATCCGGTAACTATCGTCTTGAGTCCAACCCGGT
AAGACACGACTTATCGCCACTGGCAGCAGCCACTGGTAACAGGATTAGCAGAGCGAGGTATGTAGGCGGT
GCTACAGAGTTCTTGAAGTGGTGGCCTAACTACGGCTACACTAGAAGAACAGTATTTGGTATCTGCGCTC
TGCTGAAGCCAGTTACCTTCGGAAAAAGAGTTGGTAGCTCTTGATCCGGCAAACAAACCACCGCTGGTAG
CGGTGGTTTTTTTGTTTGCAAGCAGCAGATTACGCGCAGAAAAAAAGGATCTCAAGAAGATCCTTTGATC
TTTTCTACGGGGTCTGACGCTCAGTGGAACGAAAACTCACGTTAAGGGATTTTGGTCATGAGATTATCAA
AAAGGATCTTCACCTAGATCCTTTTAAATTAAAAATGAAGTTTTAAATCAATCTAAAGTATATATGAGTA
AACTTGGTCTGACAGTTACCAATGCTTAATCAGTGAGGCACCTATCTCAGCGATCTGTCTATTTCGTTCA
TCCATAGTTGCCTGACTCCCCGTCGTGTAGATAACTACGATACGGGAGGGCTTACCATCTGGCCCCAGTG
CTGCAATGATACCGCGAGACCCACGCTCACCGGCTCCAGATTTATCAGCAATAAACCAGCCAGCCGGAAG
GGCCGAGCGCAGAAGTGGTCCTGCAACTTTATCCGCCTCCATCCAGTCTATTAATTGTTGCCGGGAAGCT
AGAGTAAGTAGTTCGCCAGTTAATAGTTTGCGCAACGTTGTTGCCATTGCTACAGGCATCGTGGTGTCAC
GCTCGTCGTTTGGTATGGCTTCATTCAGCTCCGGTTCCCAACGATCAAGGCGAGTTACATGATCCCCCAT
GTTGTGCAAAAAAGCGGTTAGCTCCTTCGGTCCTCCGATCGTTGTCAGAAGTAAGTTGGCCGCAGTGTTA
TCACTCATGGTTATGGCAGCACTGCATAATTCTCTTACTGTCATGCCATCCGTAAGATGCTTTTCTGTGA
CTGGTGAGTACTCAACCAAGTCATTCTGAGAATAGTGTATGCGGCGACCGAGTTGCTCTTGCCCGGCGTC
AATACGGGATAATACCGCGCCACATAGCAGAACTTTAAAAGTGCTCATCATTGGAAAACGTTCTTCGGGG
CGAAAACTCTCAAGGATCTTACCGCTGTTGAGATCCAGTTCGATGTAACCCACTCGTGCACCCAACTGAT
CTTCAGCATCTTTTACTTTCACCAGCGTTTCTGGGTGAGCAAAAACAGGAAGGCAAAATGCCGCAAAAAA
GGGAATAAGGGCGACACGGAAATGTTGAATACTCATACTCTTCCTTTTTCAATATTATTGAAGCATTTAT
CAGGGT
Features (pLannotate 1.2.2; 23 found; start..end, strand, type, name):
    118..546     -  rep_origin     f1 ori (sequence partly withheld): f1 bacteriophage origin of replication; arrow indicates direction of (+) strand synthesis
    551..706     -  CDS            lacZα (fragment): LacZα fragment of β-galactosidase; lacZ fragment
    708..827     +  CDS            B (fragment): PORTL_LAMBD - Experimental evidence at protein level: Swiss-Prot protein existence level 1. Forms the portal vertex of the capsid (PubMed:6228056, PubMed:6232391). This portal plays critical roles in head assembly, genome packaging, neck/tail attachment, and genome ejection (Probable). The portal protein multimerizes as a single ring-shaped homododecamer arranged around a central channel (PubMed:6232391). Binds to the terminase subunits to form the packaging machine (PubMed:7799432). From Escherichia phage lambda (Bacteriophage lambda).
   1340..1408    -  ncRNA          tRNA: Accession: RF00005 - tRNA
   1669..1737    -  ncRNA          tRNA: Accession: RF00005 - tRNA
   1998..2066    -  ncRNA          tRNA: Accession: RF00005 - tRNA
   2327..2395    -  ncRNA          tRNA: Accession: RF00005 - tRNA
   2687..2898    +  promoter       EF-1α core promoter: core promoter for human elongation factor EF-1α
   2911..3179    +  LTR            5' LTR (truncated): truncated 5' long terminal repeat (LTR) from human T-cell leukemia virus (HTLV) type 1
   3218..3445    +  CDS            UBIQ_CERCA: Experimental evidence at protein level: Swiss-Prot protein existence level 1. Ubiquitin exists either covalently attached to another protein, or free (unanchored). When covalently bound, it is conjugated to target proteins via an isopeptide bond either as a monomer (monoubiquitin), a polymer linked via different Lys residues of the ubiquitin (polyubiquitin chains) or a linear polymer linked via the initiator Met of the ubiquitin (linear polyubiquitin chains). Polyubiquitin chains, when attached to a target protein, have different functions depending on the Lys residue of the ubiquitin that is
   3449..3508    +  CDS            ORF3B_SARS2 (fragment): Protein predicted: Swiss-Prot protein existence level 4. May play a role in interferon antiviral system evasion. From Severe acute respiratory syndrome coronavirus 2 (2019-nCoV) (SARS-CoV-2).
   3509..3537    +  CDS            3xHA (fragment): three tandem HA epitope tags
   3547..3653    +  misc_feature   WPRE (fragment): woodchuck hepatitis virus posttranscriptional regulatory element
   3662..3783    +  polyA_signal   SV40 poly(A) signal: SV40 polyadenylation signal
   3801..3893    +  ncRNA          G-CSF SLDE: Accession: RF00183 - G-CSF factor stem-loop destabilising element (SLDE)
   4590..5057    +  CDS            B (fragment): PORTL_LAMBD - Experimental evidence at protein level: Swiss-Prot protein existence level 1. Forms the portal vertex of the capsid (PubMed:6228056, PubMed:6232391). This portal plays critical roles in head assembly, genome packaging, neck/tail attachment, and genome ejection (Probable). The portal protein multimerizes as a single ring-shaped homododecamer arranged around a central channel (PubMed:6232391). Binds to the terminase subunits to form the packaging machine (PubMed:7799432). From Escherichia phage lambda (Bacteriophage lambda).
   5095..5111    -  protein_bind   lac operator: The lac repressor binds to the lac operator to inhibit transcription in E. coli. This inhibition can be relieved by adding lactose or isopropyl-β-D-thiogalactopyranoside (IPTG). lac repressor encoded by lacI
   5119..5149    -  promoter       lac promoter: promoter for the E. coli lac operon
   5164..5185    -  protein_bind   CAP binding site: CAP binding activates transcription in the presence of cAMP. E. coli catabolite activator protein
   5198..5290    -  CDS            lacI (fragment): lac repressor; lacI; The lac repressor binds to the lac operator to inhibit transcription in E. coli. This inhibition can be relieved by adding lactose or isopropyl-β-D-thiogalactopyranoside (IPTG).
   5473..6061    -  rep_origin     ori: high-copy-number ColE1/pMB1/pBR322/pUC origin of replication
   6232..7092    -  CDS            AmpR: β-lactamase; bla; confers resistance to ampicillin, carbenicillin, and related antibiotics
   7093..65      -  promoter       AmpR promoter (across the origin): bla
