[The description below was written by a language model from this plasmid's Addgene catalogue record and pLannotate feature annotations shown in this document.]
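Description:
pAS1_4x7SKPylT_EF1_Ub-*CoV2_ORF3b(CoV1h) is a 7.1 kb mammalian expression plasmid on the pAS backbone, catalogued as a PiggyBac-type vector and built for amber suppression in the STELLA approach to labelling microproteins at a single terminal residue. It propagates in E. coli as a high-copy plasmid through a ColE1/pUC-type origin with ampicillin selection (AmpR). It also carries an f1 origin and remnants of a lacZα/lac promoter cloning region. The automated annotation does not call PiggyBac terminal repeats or a mammalian selection marker. Two regions flanking the payload are matched only to phage lambda portal protein fragments, so the transposon elements cannot be confirmed from the feature table.

The payload has two parts. Four tandem tRNA genes sit upstream in reverse orientation. According to the plasmid name, these are pyrrolysyl tRNA (PylT) copies driven by 7SK promoters, and they supply the amber suppressor tRNA. Downstream, an EF-1α core promoter joined to a truncated HTLV-1 5' LTR segment drives a ubiquitin coding sequence fused to the SARS-CoV-2 ORF3b variant that is homologous to SARS-CoV ORF3b and ends at a premature stop codon. The initiator methionine of this ORF3b is replaced by an amber (TAG) codon.

A partial HA-tag match, a WPRE fragment and an SV40 polyadenylation signal follow the ORF. Suppression of the TAG codon would place a noncanonical amino acid directly after ubiquitin. Removal of ubiquitin by cellular deubiquitinases is then presumed to expose that residue at the N-terminus of the short peptide. This gives a site for fluorescent labelling and live-cell imaging. No matching aminoacyl-tRNA synthetase is annotated on this plasmid, so it would presumably have to be provided separately.
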