Addgene plasmid #162822: pAS1_4x7SKPylT_EF1_Ub-*CoV2_ORF3b(CoV1h)
Purpose: STELLA plasmid for amber suppression of N-terminally labelled CoV2_ORF3b(CoV1h)
Depositing lab: Simon Elsaesser. Depositing organization: Karolinska Institutet. Publication: Universal Single-Residue Terminal Labels for Fluorescent Live Cell Imaging of Microproteins. Lafranchi L, Schlesinger D, Kimler KJ, Elsasser SJ. J Am Chem Soc. 2020 Nov 25;142(47):20080-20087. doi: 10.1021/jacs.0c09574. Epub 2020 Nov 11. PubMed 33175524.
Backbone
  Vector backbone: pAS
  Vector type: Mammalian Expression ; PiggyBac
Growth in bacteria
  Bacterial resistance: Ampicillin, 100 μg/mL
  Growth temperature: 37°C
  Growth strain: NEB Stable
  Copy number: High Copy
Gene/Insert
  Gene/Insert name: Ub-(N-TAG)CoV2_ORF3b(CoV1h)
  Species: SARS-CoV-2
  Mutation: CoV2_ORF3b(CoV1h)(Met1,Amber)
  Promoter: EF1alpha
  Cloning method: Restriction Enzyme; 5′ cloning site Unknown (unknown if destroyed)
Terms and licenses: Academic/Nonprofit Terms; Industry Terms: Not Available to Industry
Depositor comments: SARS1-CoV homolog ORF3b with premature stop codon as described in Konno et. al., 2020 (doi:10.1016/j.celrep.2020.108185) - Protein sequence: (TAG)PTIFFAGILIVTTIVYLTIV
How to cite: pAS1_4x7SKPylT_EF1_Ub-*CoV2_ORF3b(CoV1h) was a gift from Simon Elsaesser (Addgene plasmid # 162822 ; http://n2t.net/addgene:162822 ; RRID:Addgene_162822)
