>Addgene plasmid #162822 | pAS1_4x7SKPylT_EF1_Ub-*CoV2_ORF3b(CoV1h) | depositor partial sequence | sequence record 315574 | Sanger sequencing of the insert (EF1_forward primer)
AAATTATGAACCGGCCCTTTTCCGAGGGTGGGGGAGAACCGTATATAAGTGCAGTAGTCGCCGTGAACGT
TCTTTTTCGCAACGGGTTTGCCGCCAGAACACAGCTGAAGCTTCGAGGGGCTCGCATCTCTCCTTCACGC
GCCCGCCGCCCTACCTGAGGCCGCCATCCACGCCGGTTGAGTCGCGTTCTGCCGCCTCCCGCCTGTGGTG
CCTCCTGAACTGCGTCCGCCGTCTAGGTAAGTTTAAAGCTCAGGTCGAGACCGGGCCTTTGTCCGGCGCT
CCCTTGGAGCCTACCTAGACTCAGCCGGCTCTCCACGCTTTGCCTGACCCTGCTTGCTCAACTCTACGTC
TTTGTTTCGTTTTCTGTTCTGCGCCGTTACAGATCCAAGCTGTGACCGGCGCCTACTCTAGAGCTAGCGA
ATTATGCAGATCTTCGTGAAGACTCTGACTGGTAAGACCATCACCCTCGAGGTTGAGCCCAGTGACACCA
TCGAGAATGTCAAGGCAAAGATCCAAGATAAGGAAGGCATCCCTCCTGACCAGCAGAGGCTGATCTTTGC
TGGAAAACAGCTGGAAGATGGGCGCACCCTGTCTGACTACAACATCCAGAAAGAGTCCACCCTGCACCTG
GTGCTCCGCTTAAGAGGGGGTTAGCCAACTATTTTCTTTGCTGGCATACTAATTGTTACGACTATTGTAT
ACCTTACAATAGTGTACCCATACGATGTTCCAGATTACGCTTAACCGGCGACAATCAACCTCTGGATTAC
AAAATTTGTGAAAGATTGACTGGTATTCTTAACTATGTTGCTCCTTTTACGCTATGTGGATACGCTGCTT
TAATGCCTTTGTATCATGCGTTAACTAAACTTGTTTATTGCAGCTTATAATGGTTACAAATAAAGCAATA
GCATCACAAATTTCACAAATAAAGCATTTTTTTCACTGCATTCTAGTTGTGGTTTGTCCAAACTCATCAA
TGTATCTTATCATGTCTGGAATTGACTCAAATGATGTCAATTAGTCTATCAGAAGCTCATCTGGTCTCCC
TTCCGGGGGACAAGAAATCCCTGTTTAATATTTAAACAGCAGGGTTCCCAAACTGGGTTCTTAATTCCCT
TGGCCTGGGCAACCAGGTTGCAGGGTTTCCGGCCCCAAGGAACAAATCCCTAA
